Addgene plasmid #173341: RVD-GA10
Purpose: One-step assembly of custom RVD arrays to construct DdCBE, TALE, etc.
Depositing lab: Bin Shen. Depositing organization: Nanjing Medical University. Publication: Precision modeling of mitochondrial diseases in zebrafish via DdCBE-mediated mtDNA base editing. Guo J, Zhang X, Chen X, Sun H, Dai Y, Wang J, Qian X, Tan L, Lou X, Shen B. Cell Discov. 2021 Sep 3;7(1):78. doi: 10.1038/s41421-021-00307-9. PubMed 34480028.
Backbone
  Vector backbone: TetR T vector
  Vector type: Unspecified
Growth in bacteria
  Bacterial resistance: Tetracycline, 10 μg/mL
  Growth temperature: 37°C
  Growth strain: DH5alpha
  Copy number: High Copy
Gene/Insert
  Gene/Insert name: NN-NI dimer RVD at Position10
  Species: Synthetic
  Mutation: no
  Cloning method: Restriction Enzyme; 5′ cloning site Unknown (unknown if destroyed)
Terms and licenses: Academic/Nonprofit Terms; Industry Terms: Not Available to Industry
Depositor comments: RVD is inserted into TA site of TetR T vector
How to cite: RVD-GA10 was a gift from Bin Shen (Addgene plasmid # 173341 ; http://n2t.net/addgene:173341 ; RRID:Addgene_173341)
