[The description below was written by a language model from this plasmid's Addgene catalogue record and pLannotate feature annotations shown in this document.]
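Description:
RVD-GA10 is a small (about 2.6 kb) bacterial module plasmid from a library used for one-step assembly of custom TALE repeat arrays, as needed to build DdCBE mitochondrial base editors, TALEs and related DNA-binding fusion proteins. It is built on a "TetR T vector", a TA-cloning backbone. According to the depositor, the synthetic insert was placed into the TA site. The record lists the vector type as unspecified, and nothing in it points to any role beyond storing and propagating the part in E. coli.

The insert is a dimer of two TALE repeat units carrying the repeat-variable diresidues NN and NI, designated for position 10 of an array. In the standard TALE code, NN recognises guanine and NI recognises adenine, which matches the "GA" in the name. Position-specific dimer modules of this kind are normally joined in a defined order to give a full array that reads a chosen target sequence. The record does not state the flanking sites or the enzyme used for assembly, and the 5′ cloning site is listed as unknown.

The automated feature table does not annotate the RVD insert, which presumably lies in the unannotated region. The table does identify a high-copy ColE1/pUC-type origin spanning the sequence start, and a tetracycline efflux gene (TcR) driven by its tet promoter, consistent with the listed tetracycline selection. It also shows a T7 promoter, along with short fragments matching a kanamycin resistance gene and the RSF origin. These fragments are probably non-functional remnants of the backbone's construction.
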