Features (pLannotate 1.2.2; 6 found; start..end, strand, type, name):
    805..823     +  promoter       T7 promoter: promoter for bacteriophage T7 RNA polymerase
    826..900     -  CDS            KanR (fragment): aminoglycoside phosphotransferase; aphA-3; confers resistance to kanamycin
    998..2188    -  CDS            TcR: tetracycline efflux protein; tet; confers resistance to tetracycline
   2236..2264    -  promoter       tet promoter: E. coli promoter for tetracycline efflux protein gene
   2280..2319    +  rep_origin     RSF ori (fragment): Plasmids containing the RSF 1030 origin of replication can be propagated in E. coli cells that contain additional plasmids with compatible origins.
   2391..379     -  rep_origin     ori (across the origin): high-copy-number ColE1/pMB1/pBR322/pUC origin of replication
>Addgene plasmid #173341 | RVD-GA10 | addgene full sequence | sequence record 360877 | Addgene NGS Result
GTATCTCAGTTCGGTGTAGGTCGTTCGCTCCAAGCTGGGCTGTGTGCACGAACCCCCCGTTCAGCCCGAC
CGCTGCGCCTTATCCGGTAACTATCGTCTTGAGTCCAACCCGGTAAGACACGACTTATCGCCACTGGCAG
CAGCCACTGGTAACAGGATTAGCAGAGCGAGGTATGTAGGCGGTGCTACAGAGTTCTTGAAGTGGTGGCC
TAACTACGGCTACACTAGAAGAACAGTATTTGGTATCTGCGCTCTGCTGAAGCCAGTTACCTTCGGAAAA
AGAGTTGGTAGCTCTTGATCCGGCAAACAAACCACCGCTGGTAGCGGTGGTTTTTTTGTTTGCAAGCAGC
AGATTACGCGCAGAAAAAAAGGATCTCAAGAAGATCCTTTGATCTTTTCTACGGGGTCTGACGCTCAGTG
GAACGACGCGTAACTCACGTTAAGGGATTTTGGTCATGGGTGGCTCGACCAGATATGGTCTCATGACGCA
ATCGCTACAACTTGATCTGGGGTGAGTCCGTGGGCTTGACAGAGAACTGGAAGGAGGCGCTGAACCGTCT
CAAGAGCCTGTTTGCCACCAATATTACTAGCAATCGCTACAACTTGCTCCGGAGTCAGACCGTGGGCTTG
ACAGAGAACTGGCAGTAGGCGCTGTACGGTTTCAAGAGCCTGTTTGCCACCATTGTTAGAGCGAGACCAG
CTTTGGTCTAGAGGAGGCATGATGATATATTTTTATCTTGTGCAATGTAACATCAGAGATTTTGAGACAC
GGGCCAGAGCTGCCAGGAAACAGCTATGACCATGTAATACGACTCACTATAGGGGATATTTTATTTTCTC
CCAATCAGGCTTGATCCCCAGTAAGTCAAAAAATAGCTCGACATACTGTTCTTCCCCGATCAAGGGTTGG
TTTGCGCATTCACAGTTCTCCGCAAGAATTGATTGGCTCCAATTCTTGGAGTGGTGAATCCGTTAGCGAG
GTGCCGCCGGCTTCCATTCAGGTCGAGGTGGCCCGGCTCCATGCACCGCGACGCAACGCGGGGAGGCAGA
CAAGGTATAGGGCGGCGCCTACAATCCATGCCAACCCGTTCCATGTGCTCGCCGAGGCGGCATAAATCGC
CGTGACGATCAGCGGTCCAATGATCGAAGTTAGGCTGGTAAGAGCCGCGAGCGATCCTTGAAGCTGTCCC
TGATGGTCGTCATCTACCTGCCTGGACAGCATGGCCTGCAACGCGGGCATCCCGATGCCGCCGGAAGCGA
GAAGAATCATAATGGGGAAGGCCATCCAGCCTCGCGTCGCGAACGCCAGCAAGACGTAGCCCAGCGCGTC
GGCCGCCATGCCGGCGATAATGGCCTGCTTCTCGCCGAAACGTTTGGTGGCGGGACCAGTGACGAAGGCT
TGAGCGAGGGCGTGCAAGATTCCGAATACCGCAAGCGACAGGCCGATCATCGTCGCGCTCCAGCGAAAGC
GGTCCTCGCCGAAAATGACCCAGAGCGCTGCCGGCACCTGTCCTACGAGTTGCATGATAAAGAAGACAGT
CATAAGTGCGGCGACGATAGTCATGCCCCGCGCCCACCGGAAGGAGCTGACTGGGTTGAAGGCTCTCAAG
GGCATGGGTCGGCGCTCTCCCTTATGCGACTCCTGCATTAGGAAGCAGCCCAGTAGTAGGTTGAGGCCGT
TGAGCACCGCCGCCGCAAGGAATGGTGCATGTAAGGAGATGGCGCCCAACAGTCCCCCGGCCACGGGGCC
TGCCACCATACCCACGCCGAAACAAGCGCTCATGAGCCCGAAGTGGCGAGCCCGATCTTCCCCATCGGTG
ATGTCGGCGATATAGGCGCCAGCAACCGCACCTGTGGCGCCGGTGATGCCGGCCACGATGCGTCCGGCGT
AGAGAATCCACAGGACGGGTGTGGTCGCCATGATCGCGTAGTCGATAGTGGCTCCAAGTAGCGAAGCGAG
CAGGACTGGGCGGCGGCCAAAGCGGTCGGACAGTGCTCCGAGAACGGGTGCGCATAGAAATTGCATCAAC
GCATATAGCGCTAGCAGCACGCCATAGTGACTGGCGATGCTGTCGGAATGGACGATATCCCGCAAGAGGC
CCGGCAGTACCGGCATAACCAAGCCTATGCCTACAGCATCCAGGGTGACGGTGCCGAGGATGACGATGAG
CGCATTGTTAGATTTCATACACGGTGCCTGACTGCGTTAGCAATTTAACTGTGATAAACTACCGCATTAA
AGCTAATCGATGATAAGCTGTCAAACATGAGAATTAATTCATGTTCTTTCCTGCGTTATCCCCTGATTCT
GTGGATAACGCAGGAAAGAACATGTGAGCAAAAGGCCAGCAAAAGGCCAGGAACCGTAAAAAGGCCGCGT
TGCTGGCGTTTTTCCATAGGCTCCGCCCCCCTGACGAGCATCACAAAAATCGACGCTCAAGTCAGAGGTG
GCGAAACCCGACAGGACTATAAAGATACCAGGCGTTTCCCCCTGGAAGCTCCCTCGTGCGCTCTCCTGTT
CCGACCCTGCCGCTTACCGGATACCTGTCCGCCTTTCTCCCTTCGGGAAGCGTGGCGCTTTCTCATAGCT
CACGCTGTAG
