>Addgene plasmid #173341 | RVD-GA10 | depositor partial sequence | sequence record 336296 | RVD flanked by two Bsa I sites
GGTCTCGCTCTAACAATGGTGGCAAACAGGCTCTTGAAACCGTACAGCGCCTACTGCCAGTTCTCTGTCA
AGCCCACGGTCTGACTCCGGAGCAAGTTGTAGCGATTGCTAGTAATATTGGTGGCAAACAGGCTCTTGAG
ACGGTTCAGCGCCTCCTTCCAGTTCTCTGTCAAGCCCACGGACTCACCCCAGATCAAGTTGTAGCGATTG
CGTCATGAGACC
